Addgene plasmid #40385: pBACgus4x/Parkin
Depositing lab: Michael J Fox Foundation MJFF. Depositing organization: Michael J Fox Foundation.
Backbone
  Vector backbone: pBACgus4x
  Backbone manufacturer: Novagen
  Vector type: Baculovirus
Growth in bacteria
  Bacterial resistance: Ampicillin, 100 μg/mL
  Growth temperature: 37°C
  Growth strain: Top10
  Copy number: High Copy
Gene/Insert
  Gene/Insert name: Parkin
  Species: H. sapiens (human)
  Mutation: WT
  Entrez Gene: PRKN (a.k.a. AR-JP, LPRS2, PARK2, PDJ)
  Promoter: polH
  Cloning method: Restriction Enzyme; 5′ cloning site BglII (destroyed during cloning); 3′ cloning site EcoRI (destroyed during cloning)
  Sequencing primers: 5′ DSP2466For:GAATTTCGTCGACAGATC; 3′ DSP2466Rev:AATAACCCGGATCAGCTT
Terms and licenses: Academic/Nonprofit Terms; Industry Terms
How to cite: pBACgus4x/Parkin was a gift from Michael J Fox Foundation MJFF (Addgene plasmid # 40385 ; http://n2t.net/addgene:40385 ; RRID:Addgene_40385)
