[The description below was written by a language model from this plasmid's Addgene catalogue record and pLannotate feature annotations shown in this document.]
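Description:
pBACgus4x/Parkin is a baculovirus transfer plasmid built on the Novagen pBACgus4x backbone, a multi-promoter vector designed for making recombinant AcMNPV-type baculoviruses that express one or more proteins in insect cells. In bacteria it is maintained as a high-copy plasmid through a ColE1/pUC-type origin and selected with ampicillin via the β-lactamase gene. An f1 phage origin and a lacZα fragment are also annotated. The expression region is flanked by baculoviral homology sequences, with part of ORF1629 on one side and ORF603 plus a lef2 segment on the other. These allow recombination with baculovirus genomic DNA so that the cassettes are transferred into the viral genome.

The insert is wild-type human Parkin (PRKN/PARK2), an E3 ubiquitin ligase, cloned by restriction sites that were destroyed in the process. The backbone carries four late viral promoters arranged as two divergent polyhedrin/p10 pairs, with synthetic polyadenylation signals. The catalogue entry lists polH as the promoter, but in the feature table the Parkin coding sequence lies immediately downstream of a p10 promoter, with a same-strand polyhedrin promoter further upstream, so the two sources do not fully agree on which element drives it. The other promoter positions appear unoccupied. A His-tag fragment sits near the opposite-strand polyhedrin promoter and is not adjacent to Parkin, so the protein appears untagged. A separate cassette expresses E. coli β-glucuronidase (GUS) from the p6.9 late basic protein promoter, providing a visual reporter for identifying recombinant virus. The record does not state a specific application, but the design supports production of recombinant human Parkin in insect cells.
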