Features (pLannotate 1.2.2; 20 found; start..end, strand, type, name):
     71..526     -  rep_origin     f1 ori (sequence partly withheld): f1 bacteriophage origin of replication; arrow indicates direction of (+) strand synthesis
    553..657     +  promoter       AmpR promoter: bla
    658..1518    +  CDS            AmpR: β-lactamase; bla; confers resistance to ampicillin, carbenicillin, and related antibiotics
   1689..2277    +  rep_origin     ori: high-copy-number ColE1/pMB1/pBR322/pUC origin of replication
   2465..2542    +  CDS            P61 (fragment): P78_NPVAC - Experimental evidence at protein level: Swiss-Prot protein existence level 1. Plays a role in the transport of the nucleocapsids from the cytoplasm toward the host nucleus together with the host actin- polymerizing Arp2/3 complex. From Autographa californica nuclear polyhedrosis virus (AcMNPV).
   2540..3897    -  misc_recomb    baculovirus recombination region (ORF1629): contains part of ORF1629
   3934..3951    -  CDS            9xHis (fragment): 9xHis affinity tag
   3985..4076    -  promoter       polyhedrin promoter: polh from Autographa californica; promoter for the baculovirus polyhedrin gene
   4115..4162    -  polyA_signal   poly(A) signal: synthetic polyadenylation signal
   4182..4291    -  promoter       p10 promoter: baculovirus promoter for expression in insect cells
   4316..4407    +  promoter       polyhedrin promoter: polh from Autographa californica; promoter for the baculovirus polyhedrin gene
   4461..4568    +  CDS            P26 (fragment): POXIN_NPVOP - Protein inferred from homology: Swiss-Prot protein existence level 3. Nuclease that cleaves host 2',3'-cGAMP. From Orgyia pseudotsugata multicapsid polyhedrosis virus (OpMNPV).
   4558..4667    +  promoter       p10 promoter: baculovirus promoter for expression in insect cells
   4676..6070    +  CDS            PRKN: PRKN_HUMAN - Also known as PARK2. Experimental evidence at protein level: Swiss-Prot protein existence level 1. Functions within a multiprotein E3 ubiquitin ligase complex, catalyzing the covalent attachment of ubiquitin moieties onto substrate proteins (PubMed:10888878, PubMed:10973942, PubMed:11431533, PubMed:12150907, PubMed:12628165, PubMed:15105460, PubMed:16135753, PubMed:21376232, PubMed:21532592, PubMed:23754282, PubMed:23620051, PubMed:24660806, PubMed:24751536, PubMed:32047033, PubMed:29311685, PubMed:22396657). Substrates include SYT11 and VDAC1 (PubMed:32047033, PubMed:29311685). O
   6100..6148    +  polyA_signal   poly(A) signal: synthetic polyadenylation signal
   6166..6481    +  promoter       p6.9 promoter: Autographa californica p6.9; baculovirus late basic protein promoter
   6496..8301    +  CDS            GUS: β-glucuronidase; uidA (or gusA) from E. coli
   8372..8977    -  CDS            ORF603: baculovirus ORF603 protein
   9015..9139    -  CDS            lef2: baculovirus late expression factor 2
   9467..66      +  CDS            lacZα (fragment) (across the origin): LacZα fragment of β-galactosidase; lacZ fragment
>Addgene plasmid #40385 | pBACgus4x/Parkin | depositor full sequence | sequence record 52062 | pBACgus4x/Parkin sequence 9467 bps
TGGCGTAATAGCGAAGAGGCCCGCACCGATCGCCCTTCCCAACAGTTGCGCAGCCTGAATGGCGAATGGG
AAATTGTAAACGTTAATATTTTGTTAAAATTCGCGTTAAATTTTTGTTAAATCAGCTCATTTTTTAACCA
ATAGGCCGAAATCGGCAAAATCCCTTATAAATCAAAAGAATAGACCGAGATAGGGT
[37 nt withheld, positions 197-233]
AAAGAACGTGGACTCCAACGTCAAAGG
[49 nt withheld, positions 261-309]
T
[91 nt withheld, positions 311-401]
G
[124 nt withheld, positions 403-526]
CAGGTGGCACTTTTCGGGGAAATGTGCGCGGAACCCCTATTTGTTTATTTTTCTAAATACATTCAAATAT
GTATCCGCTCATGAGACAATAACCCTGATAAATGCTTCAATAATATTGAAAAAGGAAGAGTATGAGTATT
CAACATTTCCGTGTCGCCCTTATTCCCTTTTTTGCGGCATTTTGCCTTCCTGTTTTTGCTCACCCAGAAA
CGCTGGTGAAAGTAAAAGATGCTGAAGATCAGTTGGGTGCACGAGTGGGTTACATCGAACTGGATCTCAA
CAGCGGTAAGATCCTTGAGAGTTTTCGCCCCGAAGAACGTTTTCCAATGATGAGCACTTTTAAAGTTCTG
CTATGTGGCGCGGTATTATCCCGTATTGACGCCGGGCAAGAGCAACTCGGTCGCCGCATACACTATTCTC
AGAATGACTTGGTTGAGTACTCACCAGTCACAGAAAAGCATCTTACGGATGGCATGACAGTAAGAGAATT
ATGCAGTGCTGCCATAACCATGAGTGATAACACTGCGGCCAACTTACTTCTGACAACGATCGGAGGACCG
AAGGAGCTAACCGCTTTTTTGCACAACATGGGGGATCATGTAACTCGCCTTGATCGTTGGGAACCGGAGC
TGAATGAAGCCATACCAAACGACGAGCGTGACACCACGATGCCTGTAGCAATGGCAACAACGTTGCGCAA
ACTATTAACTGGCGAACTACTTACTCTAGCTTCCCGGCAACAATTAATAGACTGGATGGAGGCGGATAAA
GTTGCAGGACCACTTCTGCGCTCGGCCCTTCCGGCTGGCTGGTTTATTGCTGATAAATCTGGAGCCGGTG
AGCGTGGGTCTCGCGGTATCATTGCAGCACTGGGGCCAGATGGTAAGCCCTCCCGTATCGTAGTTATCTA
CACGACGGGGAGTCAGGCAACTATGGATGAACGAAATAGACAGATCGCTGAGATAGGTGCCTCACTGATT
AAGCATTGGTAACTGTCAGACCAAGTTTACTCATATATACTTTAGATTGATTTAAAACTTCATTTTTAAT
TTAAAAGGATCTAGGTGAAGATCCTTTTTGATAATCTCATGACCAAAATCCCTTAACGTGAGTTTTCGTT
CCACTGAGCGTCAGACCCCGTAGAAAAGATCAAAGGATCTTCTTGAGATCCTTTTTTTCTGCGCGTAATC
TGCTGCTTGCAAACAAAAAAACCACCGCTACCAGCGGTGGTTTGTTTGCCGGATCAAGAGCTACCAACTC
TTTTTCCGAAGGTAACTGGCTTCAGCAGAGCGCAGATACCAAATACTGTCCTTCTAGTGTAGCCGTAGTT
AGGCCACCACTTCAAGAACTCTGTAGCACCGCCTACATACCTCGCTCTGCTAATCCTGTTACCAGTGGCT
GCTGCCAGTGGCGATAAGTCGTGTCTTACCGGGTTGGACTCAAGACGATAGTTACCGGATAAGGCGCAGC
GGTCGGGCTGAACGGGGGGTTCGTGCACACAGCCCAGCTTGGAGCGAACGACCTACACCGAACTGAGATA
CCTACAGCGTGAGCTATGAGAAAGCGCCACGCTTCCCGAAGGGAGAAAGGCGGACAGGTATCCGGTAAGC
GGCAGGGTCGGAACAGGAGAGCGCACGAGGGAGCTTCCAGGGGGAAACGCCTGGTATCTTTATAGTCCTG
TCGGGTTTCGCCACCTCTGACTTGAGCGTCGATTTTTGTGATGCTCGTCAGGGGGGCGGAGCCTATGGAA
AAACGCCAGCAACGCGGCCTTTTTACGGTTCCTGGCCTTTTGCTGGCCTTTTGCTCACATGTTCTTTCCT
GCGTTATCCCCTGATTCTGTGGATAACCGTATTACCGCCTTTGAGTGAGCTGATACCGCTCGCCGCAGCC
GAACGACCGAGCGCAGCGAGTCAGTGAGCGAGGAAGCGTTTAAACCTCGACGACAGCGAAGTGTCTCGCC
ACTACAATGCTGTAGTAAAAATGAAAAGGCTTGTTATCGGCGTGCGGGATCGATCCGAGCTTGAGACAAT
CTCTTTACAATACAATTGCTTACATTGAGCGGTTGTTAAATATCGGCACGGTAAACGATAGCGAAATTAC
AATGCTTATAGCAGATTTTTACGATTTGTATTCCAATTATAATATTGAATTGCCACCACCCCAAGCGCTG
CCTCGAAGCAGACGACCTTCCGTTGTGCAGCCAGCGGCGCCTGCGCCGGTGCCCACAATCGTGCGCGAAC
AAACTAAACCAGAACAAATTATACCGGCGGCACCGCCGCCACCACCTTCTCCCGTGCCTAACATTCCAGC
GCCTCCACCACCACCACCACCATCGATGTCTGAATTGCCGCCCGCTCCACCAATGCCGACGGAACCTCAA
CCCGCTGCACCTTTAGACGACAGACAACAATTGTTGGAAGCTATTAGAAACGAAAAAAATCGCACTCGTC
TCAGACCGGTCAAACCAAAAACGGCGCCCGAAACCAGTACAATAGTTGAGGTGCCGACTGTGTTGCCTAA
AGAGACATTTGAGCCTAAACCGCCGTCTGCATCACCGCCACCACCTCCGCCTCCGCCTCCGCCGCCAGCC
CCGCCTGCGCCTCCACCGATGGTAGATTTATCATCAGCTCCACCACCGCCGCCATTAGTAGATTTGCCGT
CTGAAATGTTACCACCGCCTGCACCATCGCTTTCTAACGTGTTGTCTGAATTAAAATCGGGCACAGTTAG
ATTGAAACCCGCCCAAAAACGCCCGCAATCAGAAATAATTCCAAAAAGCTCAACTACAAATTTGATCGCG
GACGTGTTAGCCGACACAATTAATAGGCGTCGTGTGGCTATGGCAAAATCGTCTTCGGAAGCAACTTCTA
ACGACGAGGGTTGGGACGACGACGATAATCGGCCTAATAAAGCTAACACGCCCGATGTTAAATATGTCCA
AGCTCTATTTAACGTGTTTACGTCGAGTCAATTGTACACTAACGACAGTGATGAAAGAAATACAAAAGCG
CATAATATTTTGAACGACGTCGAACCTTTATTACAAAACAAAACACAAACGAATATCGACAAAGCTAGAT
TGCTGCTACAAGATTTGGCAAGTTTTGTGGCGTTGAGCGAAAATCCATTAGATAGTCCAGCCATCGGTTC
GGAAAAACAACCCTTGTTTGAAACTAATCGAAACCTATTTTACAAATCTATTGAGGATTTAATATTTAAA
TTCAGATATAAAGACGCTGAAAATCATTTGATTTTCGCTCTAACATACCACCCTAAAGATTATAAATTTA
ATGAATTATTAAAATACGTACAACAATTGTCTGTAAATCAACAACGCACAGAATCTAGCGCTTAATAAAT
GTACTAATAACCCGGATCAGCTTGCATGCGCTCAGCTACCTAGGTTAGTGGTGGTGGTGGTGGTGCTCGA
GTGCGGCCGCAAGCTTAGAGGATCCGATATTTATAGGTTTTTTTATTACAAAACTGTTACGAAAACAGTA
AAATACTTATTTATTTGCGAGATGGTTATCATTTTAATTATCTCCATGATCAGATCCGGGGGATCGATCC
TCTAGGTTTTATTACTAGACACAAAAAACCAACACACACATCTAATGAAAATAAACATCTTTTATTACTA
GTCCCGGGGATCTGTGATTGTAAATAAAATGTAATTTACAGTATAGTATTTTAATTAATATACAAATGAT
TTGATAATAATTCTTATTTAACTATAATATATTGTGTTGGGTTGAATTAAAGGTCGGGCCCTTTATTCTA
GGTTATTGGATCATGGAGATAATTAAAATGATAACCATCTCGCAAATAAATAAGTATTTTACTGTTTTCG
TAACAGTTTTGTAATAAAAAAACCTATAAATACGGATCTCTAGAGGCCTAATAAACTAGAGTCGAGCAAG
AAAATAAAACGCCAAACGCGTTGGAGTCTTGTGTGCTATTTTACAAAGATTCAGAAATACGCATCACTTA
CAACAAGGGGGACTATGAAATTATGCATTTGAGGATGCCGGGACCTTTAATTCAACCCAACACAATATAT
TATAGTTAAATAAGAATTATTATCAAATCATTTGTATATTAATTAAAATACTATACTGTAAATTACATTT
TATTTACAATCACAGATCTATGATTGTTTTCGTGCGCTTCAACTCCTCGCACGGGTTCCCTGTAGAGGTG
GACTCTGACACGAGCATCTTCCAGCTGAAGGAGGTCGTCGCCAAACGTCAGGGCGTCCCTGCTGACCAGC
TGCGCGTGATCTTCGCCGGAAAAGAACTCCGCAACGACTGGACCGTGCAGAATTGCGACCTTGACCAACA
GAGCATAGTGCACATCGTGCAGCGTCCTTGGCGTAAGGGTCAAGAGATGAACGCTACCGGAGGGGACGAC
CCACGCAACGCCGCTGGCGGTTGTGAACGCGAGCCTCAGTCCCTGACACGCGTTGACCTGTCCAGCTCGG
TTCTGCCGGGAGACTCCGTGGGTCTGGCTGTGATCCTTCATACCGACTCACGCAAGGATTCTCCTCCCGC
AGGTAGCCCAGCCGGCCGTAGTATCTACAACAGCTTCTACGTGTACTGTAAAGGCCCTTGCCAACGTGTG
CAGCCAGGAAAGCTGAGGGTGCAGTGTAGCACTTGTCGCCAGGCTACCCTGACACTGACGCAGGGCCCGT
CTTGTTGGGACGATGTGCTCATCCCTAACCGCATGAGCGGTGAGTGTCAGTCACCTCATTGCCCTGGTAC
CTCTGCAGAGTTCTTCTTTAAATGTGGCGCCCACCCTACCTCCGACAAGGAGACCCCAGTAGCCTTGCAC
CTGATTGCTACCAACTCCCGTAACATCACTTGTATCACGTGCACCGACGTGCGATCACCCGTGCTAGTTT
TCCAGTGCAATAGCCGTCACGTCATCTGTCTGGACTGCTTCCATCTGTATTGTGTCACACGCCTGAATGA
CCGCCAGTTCGTCCACGACCCTCAGCTCGGCTACAGCCTGCCTTGTGTCGCTGGCTGTCCCAATAGCCTG
ATTAAAGAACTCCACCACTTTCGGATACTAGGCGAAGAGCAGTACAACCGTTATCAACAGTACGGCGCTG
AGGAGTGCGTGCTACAGATGGGCGGCGTACTCTGCCCTAGGCCTGGTTGTGGAGCAGGCCTCTTGCCAGA
GCCAGACCAGCGCAAGGTGACCTGTGAAGGTGGTAACGGGCTAGGCTGCGGGTTCGCCTTCTGCCGCGAA
TGTAAGGAAGCATACCACGAGGGCGAGTGTTCTGCCGTGTTCGAGGCATCAGGGACGACCACACAGGCCT
ACCGTGTTGACGAGCGAGCAGCAGAGCAGGCACGTTGGGAGGCCGCTTCAAAGGAGACTATTAAGAAGAC
CACCAAGCCCTGTCCTAGGTGCCATGTGCCTGTGGAAAAAAACGGCGGGTGTATGCACATGAAGTGCCCA
CAGCCACAGTGTCGGCTGGAGTGGTGTTGGAACTGTGGGTGTGAGTGGAACCGCGTGTGTATGGGTGATC
ACTGGTTTGACGTGTGATAAGAATTCCAGCTAGACCTGAGGATAATAAAAGTTCTTTATTTTCATTAGAA
CTGTGTGTTGGTTTTTTGTGTGGTTACGATCTGTCGACGAAATTCCGTTTTGCGACGATGCAGAGTTTTT
GAACAGGCTGCTCAAACACATAGATCCGTACCCGCTCAGTCGGATGTATTACAATGCAGCCAATACCATG
TTTTACACGACTATGGAAAACTATGCCGTGTCCAATTGCAAGTTCAACATTGAGGATTACAATAACATAT
TTAAGGTGATGGAAAATATTAGGAAACACAGCAACAAAAATTCAAACGACCAAGACGAGTTAAACATATA
TTTGGGAGTTCAGTCGTCGAATGCAAAGCGTAAAAAATATTAATAAGGTAAAAATTACAGCTACATAAAT
TACACCTATAAATATGGTCCGTCCTGTAGAAACCCCAACCCGTGAAATCAAAAAACTCGACGGCCTGTGG
GCATTCAGTCTGGATCGCGAAAACTGTGGAATTGATCAGCGTTGGTGGGAAAGCGCGTTACAAGAAAGCC
GGGCAATTGCTGTGCCAGGCAGTTTTAACGATCAGTTCGCCGATGCAGATATTCGTAATTATGCGGGCAA
CGTCTGGTATCAGCGCGAAGTCTTTATACCGAAAGGTTGGGCAGGCCAGCGTATCGTGCTGCGTTTCGAT
GCGGTCACTCATTACGGCAAAGTGTGGGTCAATAATCAGGAAGTGATGGAGCATCAGGGCGGCTATACGC
CATTTGAAGCCGATGTCACGCCGTATGTTATTGCCGGGAAAAGTGTACGTATCACCGTTTGTGTGAACAA
CGAACTGAACTGGCAGACTATCCCGCCGGGAATGGTGATTACCGACGAAAACGGCAAGAAAAAGCAGTCT
TACTTCCATGATTTCTTTAACTATGCCGGAATCCATCGCAGCGTAATGCTCTACACCACGCCGAACACCT
GGGTGGACGATATCACCGTGGTGACGCATGTCGCGCAAGACTGTAACCACGCGTCTGTTGACTGGCAGGT
GGTGGCCAATGGTGATGTCAGCGTTGAACTGCGTGATGCGGATCAACAGGTGGTTGCAACTGGACAAGGC
ACTAGCGGGACTTTGCAAGTGGTGAATCCGCACCTCTGGCAACCGGGTGAAGGTTATCTCTATGAACTGT
GCGTCACAGCCAAAAGCCAGACAGAGTGTGATATCTACCCGCTTCGCGTCGGCATCCGGTCAGTGGCAGT
GAAGGGCCAACAGTTCCTGATTAACCACAAACCGTTCTACTTTACTGGCTTTGGTCGTCATGAAGATGCG
GACTTACGTGGCAAAGGATTCGATAACGTGCTGATGGTGCACGACCACGCATTAATGGACTGGATTGGGG
CCAACTCCTACCGTACCTCGCATTACCCTTACGCTGAAGAGATGCTCGACTGGGCAGATGAACATGGCAT
CGTGGTGATTGATGAAACTGCTGCTGTCGGCTTTTCGCTCTCTTTAGGCATTGGTTTCGAAGCGGGCAAC
AAGCCGAAAGAACTGTACAGCGAAGAGGCAGTCAACGGGGAAACTCAGCAAGCGCACTTACAGGCGATTA
AAGAGCTGATAGCGCGTGACAAAAACCACCCAAGCGTGGTGATGTGGAGTATTGCCAACGAACCGGATAC
CCGTCCGCAAGGTGCACGGGAATATTTCGCGCCACTGGCGGAAGCAACGCGTAAACTCGACCCGACGCGT
CCGATCACCTGCGTCAATGTAATGTTCTGCGACGCTCACACCGATACCATCAGCGATCTCTTTGATGTGC
TGTGCCTGAACCGTTATTACGGATGGTATGTCCAAAGCGGCGATTTGGAAACGGCAGAGAAGGTACTGGA
AAAAGAACTTCTGGCCTGGCAGGAGAAACTGCATCAGCCGATTATCATCACCGAATACGGCGTGGATACG
TTAGCCGGGCTGCACTCAATGTACACCGACATGTGGAGTGAAGAGTATCAGTGTGCATGGCTGGATATGT
ATCACCGCGTCTTTGATCGCGTCAGCGCCGTCGTCGGTGAACAGGTATGGAATTTCGCCGATTTTGCGAC
CTCGCAAGGCATATTGCGCGTTGGCGGTAACAAGAAAGGGATCTTCACTCGCGACCGCAAACCGAAGTCG
GCGGCTTTTCTGCTGCAAAAACGCTGGACTGGCATGAACTTCGGTGAAAAACCGCAGCAGGGAGGCAAAC
AATGAGGATCTGATCAGCAACTATATATTGATAGACATTTCCAGTTTGTGATATTAGTTTGTGCGTCTCA
TTACAATGGCTGTTATTTTTAACAACAAACAACTGCTCGCAGACAATAGTATAGAAAAGGGAGGTGAACT
GTTTTTGTTTAACGGTTCGTACAACATTTTGGAAAGTTATGTTAATCCGGTGCTGCTAAAAAATGGTGTA
ATTGAACTAGAAGAAGCTGCGTACTATGCCGGCAACATATTGTACAAAACCGACGATCCCAAATTCATTG
ATTATATAAATTTAATAATTAAAGCAACACACTCCGAAGAACTACCAGAAAATAGCACTGTTGTAAATTA
CAGAAAAACTATGCGCAGCGGTACTATACACCCCATTAAAAAAGACATATATATTTATGACAACAAAAAA
TTTACTCTATACGATAGATACATATATGGATACGATAATAACTATGTTAATTTTTATGAAGAGAAAAATG
AAAAAGAGAAGGAATACGAAGAAGAAGACGACAAGGCGTCTAGTTTATGTGAAAATAAAATTATATTGTC
GCAAATTAACTGTGAATCATTTGAAAATGATTTTAAATATTACCTCAGCGATTATAACTACGCGTTTTCA
ATTATAGATAATACTACAAATGTTCTTGTTGCGTTTGGTTTGTATCGTTAATAAAAAACAAATTTAGCAT
TTATAATTGTTTTATTATTCAATAATTACAAATAGGATTGAGACCCTTGCAGTTGCCAGCAAACGGACAG
AGCTTGTCGACAGTTTTCATTTTTTGGCAGTTTGGTGGTTTATACACATCTTGGGATTTGATTAAAAGAT
GCATGACTTCACCCACACACTTGGAGTCGTGGTTGTAGAAATGCGTCAGAGCCTTGATTAAACATCGGTT
TTCACACTTGGCACACGAAACCACGTTTGCAATGTAACAGTTTAGTATAAACCTCTTCCTGTACATACCG
CCGCGCGGTACATTGTTTTCTTTCAAATCGTTCAATATTTTTTTTATACACGGAGGCATATTAATCTTGT
TGTTCAGCATGTCGACGACATTTTTCTTTCCTTCTACGCATTCTTTCATACAAATGTTTCTCTTGCTGCG
TTTTTTAAAATTGGAATTTTTAATTTCATTAATAGTGGGCGGAGCCGTTCC
