>Addgene plasmid #40385 | pBACgus4x/Parkin | addgene partial sequence | sequence record 53024 | DSP2466Rev 5'-AATAACCCGGATCAGCTT-3'
GTGGTGGTGGTGGTGGTGCTCGAGTGCGGCCGCAAGCTTAGAGGATCCGATATTTATAGGTTTTTTTATT
ACAAAACTGTTACGAAAACAGTAAAATACTTATTTATTTGCGAGATGGTTATCATTTTAATTATCTCCAT
GATCAGATCCGGGGGATCGATCCTCTAGGTTTTATTACTAGACACAAAAAACCAACACACACATCTAATG
AAAATAAACATCTTTTATTACTAGTCCCGGGGATCTGTGATTGTAAATAAAATGTAATTTACAGTATAGT
ATTTTAATTAATATACAAATGATTTGATAATAATTCTTATTTAACTATAATATATTGTGTTGGGTTGAAT
TAAAGGTCGGGCCCTTTATTCTAGGTTTATTGGATCATGGAGATAATTAA
