>Addgene plasmid #40385 | pBACgus4x/Parkin | addgene partial sequence | sequence record 53025 | DSP2466For 5'-GAATTTCGTCGACAGATC-3'
AAAGAACTTTTATTATCCTCAGGTCTAGCTGGAATTCTTATCACACGTCAAACCAGTGATCACCCATACA
CACGCGGTTCCACTCACACCCACAGTTCCAACACCACTCCAGCCGACACTGTGGCTGTGGGCACTTCATG
TGCATACACCCGCCGTTTTTTTCCACAGGCACATGGCACCTAGGACAGGGCTTGGTGGTCTTCTTAATAG
TCTCCTTTGAAGCGGCCTCCCAACGTGCCTGCTCTGCTGCTCGCTCGTCAACACGGTAGGCCTGTGTGGT
CGTCCCTGATGCCTCGAACACGGCAGAACACTCGCCCTCGTGGTATGCTTCCTTACATTCGCGGCAGAAG
GCGAACCCGCAGCCTAGCCCGTTACCACCTTCACAGGTCACCTTGCGCTGGTCTGGCTCTGGCAAGAGGC
CTGCTCCACAACCAGGCCTAGGGCAGAGTACGCCGCCCATCTGTAGCACGCACTCCTCAGCGCCGTACTG
TTGATAACGGTTGTACTGCTCTTCGCCTAGTATCCGAAAGTGGTGGAGTTCTTTAATCAGGCTATTGGGA
CAGCCAGCGACACAAGGCAGGCTGTAGCCGAGCTGAGGGTCGTGGACGAACTGGCGGTCATTCAGGCGTG
TGACACAATACAGATGGAAGCAGTCCAGACAGATGACGTGACGGCTATTGCACTGGAAAACTAGCACGGG
TGATCGCACGTCGGTGCACGTGATACAAGTGATGTTACGGGAGTTGGTAGCAATCAGGTGCAAGGCTACT
GGGG
